>Addgene plasmid #250543 | pCS2_RFP_1xRecEnhancedSTOP_1xBoxB_EYFP | addgene full sequence | sequence record 498176 | Addgene NGS Result
CGCCATTCTGCCTGGGGACGTCGGAGCAAGCTTGATTTAGGTGACACTATAGAATACAAGCTACTTGTTC
TTTTTGCAGGATCCCATCGATTCGCCACCATGGACTACAAGGACGACGACGACAAGGTGAGCAAAGGAGA
GGAACTGATTAAAGAAAACATGCACATGAAGCTGTACATGGAGGGAACAGTGAACAACCACCACTTCAAG
TGTACATCTGAGGGAGAGGGAAAGCCTTATGAGGGAACACAGACAATGAGAATCAAGGTGGTGGAGGGAG
GACCTCTGCCTTTTGCTTTTGACATCCTGGCTACCAGCTTCATGTATGGAAGCAGAACATTCATCAACCA
CACACAGGGAATCCCTGACTTCTTCAAGCAGAGCTTCCCTGAGGGATTCACATGGGAGAGAGTGACAACA
TATGAGGATGGAGGAGTGCTGACAGCTACACAGGACACAAGCCTCCAGGATGGATGTCTGATCTACAATG
TGAAGATCAGAGGAGTGAACTTCCCTAGCAATGGACCTGTGATGCAGAAGAAGACACTGGGATGGGAGGC
TAACACAGAGATGCTGTACCCTGCTGATGGAGGACTGGAGGGAAGAACAGACATGGCTCTGAAGCTGGTG
GGAGGAGGACACCTGATCTGTAACTTCAAGACAACATACAGAAGCAAGAAGCCTGCTAAGAACCTGAAGA
TGCCTGGAGTGTACTATGTGGACCACAGACTGGAGAGAATCAAGGAGGCTGACAAGGAGACATATGTGGA
GCAGCATGAGGTGGCTGTGGCTAGATACTGTGACCTGCCTAGCAAGCTGGGACACAAGCTGAATGGAATG
GATGAGCTGTACAAGGAGGGCAGGGGGAGCCTCCTAACTTGCGGAGACGTCGAGGAGAATCCTGGCCCAG
ATATCGATCCAGATGACAAAATCTAGATCGAAAATTCTGAGCTCGGCACGACGGGCCCTGAAGAAGGGCC
CGCCACGAACTTCTCTCTGTTAAAGCAAGCAGGAGACGTGGAAGAAAACCCCGGTCCCGGATCCGCCACC
ATGTATCCGTACGACGTACCGGATTATGCGATGGTGAGCAAGGGCGAGGAGCTGTTCACCGGGGTGGTGC
CCATCCTGGTCGAGCTGGACGGCGACGTAAACGGCCACAAGTTCAGCGTGTCCGGCGAGGGCGAGGGCGA
TGCCACCTACGGCAAGCTGACCCTGAAGTTCATCTGCACCACCGGCAAGCTGCCCGTGCCCTGGCCCACC
CTCGTGACCACCTTCGGCTACGGCCTGCAGTGCTTCGCCCGCTACCCCGACCACATGAAGCAGCACGACT
TCTTCAAGTCCGCCATGCCCGAAGGCTACGTCCAGGAGCGCACCATCTTCTTCAAGGACGACGGCAACTA
CAAGACCCGCGCCGAGGTGAAGTTCGAGGGCGACACCCTGGTGAACCGCATCGAGCTGAAGGGCATCGAC
TTCAAGGAGGACGGCAACATCCTGGGGCACAAGCTGGAGTACAACTACAACAGCCACAACGTCTATATCA
TGGCCGACAAGCAGAAGAACGGCATCAAGGTGAACTTCAAGATCCGCCACAACATCGAGGACGGCAGCGT
GCAGCTCGCCGACCACTACCAGCAGAACACCCCCATCGGCGACGGCCCCGTGCTGCTGCCCGACAACCAC
TACCTGAGCTACCAGTCCGCCCTGAGCAAAGACCCCAACGAGAAGCGCGATCACATGGTCCTGCTGGAGT
TCGTGACCGCCGCCGGGATCACTCTCGGCATGGACGAGCTGTACAAGTAGCAAGGCCTCTCGAGCCTCTA
GAACTATAGTGAGTCGTATTACGTAGATCCAGACATGATAAGATACATTGATGAGTTTGGACAAACCACA
ACTAGAATGCAGTGAAAAAAATGCTTTATTTGTGAAATTTGTGATGCTATTGCTTTATTTGTAACCATTA
TAAGCTGCAATAAACAAGTTAACAACAACAATTGCATTCATTTTATGTTTCAGGTTCAGGGGGAGGTGTG
GGAGGTTTTTTAATTCGCGGCCGCGGCGCCAATGCATTGGGCCCGGTACCCAGCTTTTGTTCCCTTTAGT
GAGGGTTAATTGCGCGCTTGGCGTAATCATGGTCATAGCTGTTTCCTGTGTGAAATTGTTATCCGCTCAC
AATTCCACACAACATACGAGCCGGGAGCATAAAGTGTAAAGCCTGGGGTGCCTAATGAGTGAGCTAACTC
ACATTAATTGCGTTGCGCTCACTGCCCGCTTTCCAGTCGGGAAACCTGTCGTGCCAGCTGCATTAATGAA
TCGGCCAACGCGCGGGGAGAGGCGGTTTGCGTATTGGGCGCTCTTCCGCTTCCTCGCTCACTGACTCGCT
GCGCTCGGTCGTTCGGCTGCGGCGAGCGGTATCAGCTCACTCAAAGGCGGTAATACGGTTATCCACAGAA
TCAGGGGATAACGCAGGAAAGAACATGTGAGCAAAAGGCCAGCAAAAGGCCAGGAACCGTAAAAAGGCCG
CGTTGCTGGCGTTTTTCCATAGGCTCCGCCCCCCTGACGAGCATCACAAAAATCGACGCTCAAGTCAGAG
GTGGCGAAACCCGACAGGACTATAAAGATACCAGGCGTTTCCCCCTGGAAGCTCCCTCGTGCGCTCTCCT
GTTCCGACCCTGCCGCTTACCGGATACCTGTCCGCCTTTCTCCCTTCGGGAAGCGTGGCGCTTTCTCATA
GCTCACGCTGTAGGTATCTCAGTTCGGTGTAGGTCGTTCGCTCCAAGCTGGGCTGTGTGCACGAACCCCC
CGTTCAGCCCGACCGCTGCGCCTTATCCGGTAACTATCGTCTTGAGTCCAACCCGGTAAGACACGACTTA
TCGCCACTGGCAGCAGCCACTGGTAACAGGATTAGCAGAGCGAGGTATGTAGGCGGTGCTACAGAGTTCT
TGAAGTGGTGGCCTAACTACGGCTACACTAGAAGAACAGTATTTGGTATCTGCGCTCTGCTGAAGCCAGT
TACCTTCGGAAAAAGAGTTGGTAGCTCTTGATCCGGCAAACAAACCACCGCTGGTAGCGGTGGTTTTTTT
GTTTGCAAGCAGCAGATTACGCGCAGAAAAAAAGGATCTCAAGAAGATCCTTTGATCTTTTCTACGGGGT
CTGACGCTCAGTGGAACGAAAACTCACGTTAAGGGATTTTGGTCATGAGATTATCAAAAAGGATCTTCAC
CTAGATCCTTTTAAATTAAAAATGAAGTTTTAAATCAATCTAAAGTATATATGAGTAAACTTGGTCTGAC
AGTTACCAATGCTTAATCAGTGAGGCACCTATCTCAGCGATCTGTCTATTTCGTTCATCCATAGTTGCCT
GACTCCCCGTCGTGTAGATAACTACGATACGGGAGGGCTTACCATCTGGCCCCAGTGCTGCAATGATACC
GCGAGACCCACGCTCACCGGCTCCAGATTTATCAGCAATAAACCAGCCAGCCGGAAGGGCCGAGCGCAGA
AGTGGTCCTGCAACTTTATCCGCCTCCATCCAGTCTATTAATTGTTGCCGGGAAGCTAGAGTAAGTAGTT
CGCCAGTTAATAGTTTGCGCAACGTTGTTGCCATTGCTACAGGCATCGTGGTGTCACGCTCGTCGTTTGG
TATGGCTTCATTCAGCTCCGGTTCCCAACGATCAAGGCGAGTTACATGATCCCCCATGTTGTGCAAAAAA
GCGGTTAGCTCCTTCGGTCCTCCGATCGTTGTCAGAAGTAAGTTGGCCGCAGTGTTATCACTCATGGTTA
TGGCAGCACTGCATAATTCTCTTACTGTCATGCCATCCGTAAGATGCTTTTCTGTGACTGGTGAGTACTC
AACCAAGTCATTCTGAGAATAGTGTATGCGGCGACCGAGTTGCTCTTGCCCGGCGTCAATACGGGATAAT
ACCGCGCCACATAGCAGAACTTTAAAAGTGCTCATCATTGGAAAACGTTCTTCGGGGCGAAAACTCTCAA
GGATCTTACCGCTGTTGAGATCCAGTTCGATGTAACCCACTCGTGCACCCAACTGATCTTCAGCATCTTT
TACTTTCACCAGCGTTTCTGGGTGAGCAAAAACAGGAAGGCAAAATGCCGCAAAAAAGGGAATAAGGGCG
ACACGGAAATGTTGAATACTCATACTCTTCCTTTTTCAATATTATTGAAGCATTTATCAGGGTTATTGTC
TCATGAGCGGATACATATTTGAATGTATTTAGAAAAATAAACAAATAGGGGTTCCGCGCACATTTCCCCG
AAAAGTGCCACCTAAATTGTAAGCGTTAATATTTTGTTAAAATTCGCGTTAAATTTTTGTTAAATCAGCT
CATTTTTTAACCAATAGGCCGAAATCGGCAAAATCCCTTATAAATCAAAAGAATAGACCGAGATAGGGT
[37 nt withheld, positions 4410-4446]
AAAGAACGTGGACTCCAACGTCAAAGG
[49 nt withheld, positions 4474-4522]
T
[91 nt withheld, positions 4524-4614]
G
[124 nt withheld, positions 4616-4739]
CCCATTCGCCATTCAGGCTGCGCAACTGTTGGGAAGGGCGATCGGTGCGGGCCTCTTCGCTATTACGCCA
GTCGACCGCCAATTCAATATGGCGTATATGGACTCATGCCAATTCAATATGGTGGATCTGGACCTGTGCC
AATTCAATATGGCGTATATGGACTCGTGCCAATTCAATATGGTGGATCTGGACCCCAGCCAATTCAATAT
GGCGGACTTGGCACCATGCCAATTCAATATGGCGGACCTGGCACTGTGCCAACTGGGGAGGGGTCTACTT
GGCACGGTGCCAAGTTTGAGGAGGGGTCTTGGCCCTGTGCCAAGTCCGCCATATTGAATTGGCATGGTGC
CAATAATGGCGGCCATATTGGCTATATGCCAGGATCAATATATAGGCAATATCCAATATGGCCCTATGCC
AATATGGCTATTGGCCAGGTTCAATACTATGTATTGGCCCTATGCCATATAGTATTCCATATATGGGTTT
TCCTATTGACGTAGATAGCCCCTCCCAATGGGCGGTCCCATATACCATATATGGGGCTTCCTAATACCGC
CCATAGCCACTCCCCCATTGACGTCAATGGTCTCTATATATGGTCTTTCCTATTGACGTCATATGGGCGG
TCCTATTGACGTATATGGCGCCTCCCCCATTGACGTCAATTACGGTAAATGGCCCGCCTGGCTCAATGCC
CATTGACGTCAATAGGACCACCCACCATTGACGTCAATGGGATGGCTCATTGCCCATTCATATCCGTTCT
CACGCCCCCTATTGACGTCAATGACGGTAAATGGCCCACTTGGCAGTACATCAATATCTATTAATAGTAA
CTTGGCAAGTACATTACTATTGGAAGTACGCCAGGGTACATTGGCAGTACTCCCATTGACGTCAATGGCG
GTAAATGGCCCGCGATGGCTGCCAAGTACATCCCCATTGACGTCAATGGGGAGGGGCAATGACGCAAATG
GGCGTTCCATTGACGTAAATGGGCGGTAGGCGTGCCTAATGGGAGGTCTATATAAGCAATGCTCGTTTAG
GGAAC
Features (pLannotate 1.2.2; 19 found; start..end, strand, type, name):
     35..53      +  promoter       SP6 promoter: promoter for bacteriophage SP6 RNA polymerase
    106..126     +  CDS            FLAG (fragment): FLAG® epitope tag, followed by an enterokinase cleavage site
    127..855     +  CDS            TagRFP-T: TagRFP-T is a basic (constitutively fluorescent) red fluorescent protein published in 2008, derived from Entacmaea quadricolor. It has low acid sensitivity.
    963..981     +  protein_bind   boxB: λ N peptide binding site consisting of an RNA hairpin within the N-utliization (nut) site of the λ bacteriophage transcript (Tan and Frankel, 1995) λN peptide
    982..1037    +  CDS            P2A (fragment): 2A peptide from porcine teschovirus-1 polyprotein Eukaryotic ribosomes fail to insert a peptide bond between the Gly and Pro residues, yielding separate polypeptides.
   1081..1797    +  CDS            EYFP: EYFP is a basic (constitutively fluorescent) green/yellow fluorescent protein published in 1996, derived from Aequorea victoria. It is reported to be a very rapidly-maturing weak dimer with high acid sensitivity.
   1824..1841    -  promoter       T7 promoter (fragment): promoter for bacteriophage T7 RNA polymerase
   1846..1980    -  polyA_signal   SV40 poly(A) signal: SV40 polyadenylation signal
   2093..2111    -  promoter       T3 promoter: promoter for bacteriophage T3 RNA polymerase
   2156..2172    -  protein_bind   lac operator: The lac repressor binds to the lac operator to inhibit transcription in E. coli. This inhibition can be relieved by adding lactose or isopropyl-β-D-thiogalactopyranoside (IPTG). lac repressor encoded by lacI
   2180..2210    -  promoter       lac promoter: promoter for the E. coli lac operon
   2225..2246    -  protein_bind   CAP binding site: CAP binding activates transcription in the presence of cAMP. E. coli catabolite activator protein
   2259..2351    -  CDS            lacI (fragment): lac repressor; lacI; The lac repressor binds to the lac operator to inhibit transcription in E. coli. This inhibition can be relieved by adding lactose or isopropyl-β-D-thiogalactopyranoside (IPTG).
   2534..3122    -  rep_origin     ori: high-copy-number ColE1/pMB1/pBR322/pUC origin of replication
   3293..4153    -  CDS            AmpR: β-lactamase; bla; confers resistance to ampicillin, carbenicillin, and related antibiotics
   4154..4258    -  promoter       AmpR promoter: bla
   4311..4739    -  rep_origin     f1 ori (sequence partly withheld): f1 bacteriophage origin of replication; arrow indicates direction of (+) strand synthesis
   4744..4810    -  CDS            lacZα (fragment): LacZα fragment of β-galactosidase; lacZ fragment
   4817..5794    +  promoter       CMV IE94 promoter: enhancer/promoter region of simian cytomegalovirus major immediate early transcription unit IE94
