[The description below was written by a language model from this plasmid's Addgene catalogue record and pLannotate feature annotations shown in this document.]
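Description:
pCS2_RFP_1xRecEnhancedSTOP_1xBoxB_EYFP is a synthetic dual-fluorescence reporter built in the pCS2 backbone, a vector that supports both mammalian expression and in vitro RNA synthesis. The 5.8 kb plasmid is maintained in E. coli at high copy through a ColE1/pUC-type origin and selected with ampicillin via the β-lactamase gene. It also carries an f1 origin and remnants of lac sequences from the backbone. The simian CMV IE94 enhancer/promoter sits immediately upstream of an SP6 promoter. The same cassette can therefore be transcribed by RNA polymerase II in transfected cells or by SP6 polymerase to make reporter mRNA in vitro. An SV40 polyadenylation signal lies downstream of the insert, flanked by T7 and T3 promoter sequences in the opposite orientation.

The insert, recorded as assembled by Gateway cloning, begins with a FLAG tag fragment annotated directly upstream of TagRFP-T. Next comes a linker region that, according to the name and stated purpose, holds a single editable stop codon in an enhanced recoding context; this element is not annotated in the feature table. A single boxB hairpin, the RNA element bound by the λN peptide, sits next to it, followed by a P2A sequence and EYFP. As the design implies, red fluorescence reports overall expression of the transcript. EYFP should be produced only if the stop codon is converted to a sense codon, after which P2A would release it as a separate polypeptide. The boxB site offers a way to tether a λN-fused protein near the stop codon, although the record does not specify the editing enzyme or tethered partner. The associated publication describes a quantitative in vivo tool for profiling RNA-binding protein interactions, for which this plasmid presumably serves as a reporter.
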