Addgene plasmid #250543: pCS2_RFP_1xRecEnhancedSTOP_1xBoxB_EYFP
Purpose: In vitro transcription (SP6 promotor) or mammalian expression (CMV promotor) of a flourenscent reporter containing a box-b hairpin with one editible stop codon
Depositing lab: Daniel Cifuentes. Depositing organization: Boston University Medical Campus. Publication: RBPscan: A quantitative in vivo tool for profiling RNA-binding protein interactions. Kretov DA, Sanborn O, McIsaac T, Park E, Imrat I, Wu S, Regis M, Harvey LM, Cifuentes D. Mol Cell. 2026 Feb 6:S1097-2765(26)00023-7. doi: 10.1016/j.molcel.2026.01.003. PubMed 41653923.
Backbone
  Vector backbone: pCS2
  Vector type: Synthetic Biology
Growth in bacteria
  Bacterial resistance: Ampicillin, 100 μg/mL
  Growth temperature: 37°C
  Growth strain: DH5alpha
  Copy number: High Copy
Gene/Insert
  Gene/Insert name: RFP_1xRecEnhancedSTOP_1xBoxB_EYFP
  Species: Synthetic
  Cloning method: Gateway Cloning
Terms and licenses: Academic/Nonprofit Terms; Industry Terms: Not Available to Industry
How to cite: pCS2_RFP_1xRecEnhancedSTOP_1xBoxB_EYFP was a gift from Daniel Cifuentes (Addgene plasmid # 250543 ; http://n2t.net/addgene:250543 ; RRID:Addgene_250543)
